Addgene plasmid #177722: pPLN-hFluc-WT-HA-GFP11-KDEL
Purpose: Firefly luciferase reporter fused to a prolactin signal sequence for ER targeting and KDEL for ER retention with an HA tag and the eleventh β-strand of GFP added to the C-terminus
Depositing lab: Erik Böttger. Depositing organization: University of Zurich. Publication: ER-misfolded proteins become sequestered with mitochondria and impair mitochondrial function. Cortes Sanchon A, Santhosh Kumar H, Mantovani M, Osinnii I, Mateos JM, Kaech A, Shcherbakov D, Akbergenov R, Bottger EC. Commun Biol. 2021 Dec 2;4(1):1350. doi: 10.1038/s42003-021-02873-w. PubMed 34857875.
Backbone
  Vector backbone: phFluc-WT
  Backbone manufacturer: Addgene #177714
  Vector type: Mammalian Expression, Bacterial Expression
  Selectable markers: Hygromycin
Growth in bacteria
  Bacterial resistance: Ampicillin, 100 μg/mL
  Growth temperature: 37°C
  Growth strain: DH5alpha
  Copy number: High Copy
Gene/Insert
  Gene/Insert name: hFluc
  Insert size (bp): 1947
  Tag / fusion protein: Prolactin Signal Sequence (N terminal on insert); HA (C terminal on insert); GFP11 (C terminal on insert); KDEL (C terminal on insert)
Terms and licenses: Academic/Nonprofit Terms; Industry Terms: Not Available to Industry
How to cite: pPLN-hFluc-WT-HA-GFP11-KDEL was a gift from Erik Böttger (Addgene plasmid # 177722 ; http://n2t.net/addgene:177722 ; RRID:Addgene_177722)
