[The description below was written by a language model from this plasmid's Addgene catalogue record and pLannotate feature annotations shown in this document.]
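Description:
pPLN-hFluc-WT-HA-GFP11-KDEL is a 6.8 kb mammalian expression plasmid built on the phFluc-WT backbone that encodes an endoplasmic reticulum-targeted firefly luciferase reporter. It is maintained in E. coli at high copy through a ColE1/pUC-type origin with ampicillin selection (β-lactamase). Stable selection in mammalian cells is provided by a hygromycin B phosphotransferase cassette driven by the SV40 enhancer/early promoter and terminated by a synthetic poly(A) signal. A synthetic poly(A) signal and an RNA polymerase II pause site from the human α2 globin gene sit upstream of the reporter promoter, an arrangement commonly used to limit read-through transcription from the backbone into the reporter.

The reporter is expressed from the human CMV immediate early enhancer and promoter. The open reading frame begins with a fragment of human prolactin that supplies the signal sequence directing the nascent protein into the ER, followed by the synthetic luc2 version of firefly luciferase ("WT" in the name). According to the catalogue record, the C-terminus carries an HA epitope, GFP11 (the eleventh β-strand of GFP) and a KDEL ER-retention motif. The automated annotation detects only the HA portion, but the short GFP11 and KDEL segments presumably lie in the unannotated stretch that follows it. An SV40 poly(A) signal is annotated downstream of the cassette, on the opposite strand in the feature table.

Together these parts give an ER-resident luciferase that can be followed by enzymatic activity, by HA detection, and by split-GFP complementation when the GFP1-10 fragment is supplied in the same compartment. The associated publication concerns the fate of ER-misfolded proteins and their effect on mitochondria, which suggests that this wild-type version serves as a reference reporter in that work.
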