Features (pLannotate 1.2.2; 16 found; start..end, strand, type, name):
     81..1118    +  CDS            HygR: hygromycin B phosphotransferase confers resistance to hygromycin
   1142..1190    +  polyA_signal   poly(A) signal: synthetic polyadenylation signal
   1206..1337    +  CDS            TcR (fragment): tetracycline efflux protein; tet; confers resistance to tetracycline
   1517..2105    -  rep_origin     ori: high-copy-number ColE1/pMB1/pBR322/pUC origin of replication
   2305..3165    -  CDS            AmpR: β-lactamase confers resistance to ampicillin, carbenicillin, and related antibiotics
   3166..3207    -  promoter       AmpR promoter (fragment): bla
   3270..3318    +  polyA_signal   poly(A) signal: synthetic polyadenylation signal
   3332..3423    +  misc_feature   pause site: RNA polymerase II transcriptional pause signal from the human α2 globin gene
   3576..3953    +  enhancer       CMV enhancer: human cytomegalovirus immediate early enhancer
   3955..4154    +  promoter       CMV promoter: human cytomegalovirus (CMV) immediate early promoter
   4224..4307    +  CDS            PRL (fragment): PRL_HUMAN - Experimental evidence at protein level: Swiss-Prot protein existence level 1. Prolactin acts primarily on the mammary gland by promoting lactation. From Homo sapiens (Human).
   4350..5996    +  CDS            luciferase: firefly luciferase synthetic luc2 version of the luciferase gene
   6033..6059    +  CDS            3xHA (fragment): three tandem HA epitope tags
   6214..6335    -  polyA_signal   SV40 poly(A) signal: SV40 polyadenylation signal
   6361..6492    -  CDS            LT_SV40 (fragment): Experimental evidence at protein level: Swiss-Prot protein existence level 1. Isoform 17kT antigen targets host RBL2 for degradation and promotes cell proliferation. Transactivates host cyclin A promoter through its J domain. From Simian virus 40 (SV40).
   6529..50      +  promoter       SV40 promoter (across the origin): SV40 enhancer and early promoter
>Addgene plasmid #177722 | pPLN-hFluc-WT-HA-GFP11-KDEL | addgene full sequence | sequence record 352603 | Addgene NGS Result
TATTCCAGAAGTAGTGAGGAGGCTTTTTTGGAGGCCTAGGCTTTTGCAAAAAGCTCGATTCTTCTGACAC
TAGCGCCACCATGAAGAAGCCCGAACTCACCGCTACCAGCGTTGAAAAATTTCTCATCGAGAAGTTCGAC
AGTGTGAGCGACCTGATGCAGTTGTCGGAGGGCGAAGAGAGCCGAGCCTTCAGCTTCGATGTCGGCGGAC
GCGGCTATGTACTGCGGGTGAATAGCTGCGCTGATGGCTTCTACAAAGACCGCTACGTGTACCGCCACTT
CGCCAGCGCTGCACTACCCATCCCCGAAGTGTTGGACATCGGCGAGTTCAGCGAGAGCCTGACATACTGC
ATCAGTAGACGCGCCCAAGGCGTTACTCTCCAAGACCTCCCCGAAACAGAGCTGCCTGCTGTGTTACAGC
CTGTCGCCGAAGCTATGGATGCTATTGCCGCCGCCGACCTCAGTCAAACCAGCGGCTTCGGCCCATTCGG
GCCCCAAGGCATCGGCCAGTACACAACCTGGCGGGATTTCATTTGCGCCATTGCTGATCCCCATGTCTAC
CACTGGCAGACCGTGATGGACGACACCGTGTCCGCCAGCGTAGCTCAAGCCCTGGACGAACTGATGCTGT
GGGCCGAAGACTGTCCCGAGGTGCGCCACCTCGTCCATGCCGACTTCGGCAGCAACAACGTCCTGACCGA
CAACGGCCGCATCACCGCCGTAATCGACTGGTCCGAAGCTATGTTCGGGGACAGTCAGTACGAGGTGGCC
AACATCTTCTTCTGGCGGCCCTGGCTGGCTTGCATGGAGCAGCAGACTCGCTACTTCGAGCGCCGGCATC
CCGAGCTGGCCGGCAGCCCTCGTCTGCGAGCCTACATGCTGCGCATCGGCCTGGATCAGCTCTACCAGAG
CCTCGTGGACGGCAACTTCGACGATGCTGCCTGGGCTCAAGGCCGCTGCGATGCCATCGTCCGCAGCGGG
GCCGGCACCGTCGGTCGCACACAAATCGCTCGCCGGAGCGCAGCCGTATGGACCGACGGCTGCGTCGAGG
TGCTGGCCGACAGCGGCAACCGCCGGCCCAGTACACGACCGCGCGCTAAGGAGGTAGGTCGAGTTTAAAC
TCTAGAACCGGTCATGGCCGCAATAAAATATCTTTATTTTCATTACATCTGTGTGTTGGTTTTTTGTGTG
TTCGAACTAGATGCTGTCGACCGATGCCCTTGAGAGCCTTCAACCCAGTCAGCTCCTTCCGGTGGGCGCG
GGGCATGACTATCGTCGCCGCACTTATGACTGTCTTCTTTATCATGCAACTCGTAGGACAGGTGCCGGCA
GCGCTCTTCCGCTTCCTCGCTCACTGACTCGCTGCGCTCGGTCGTTCGGCTGCGGCGAGCGGTATCAGCT
CACTCAAAGGCGGTAATACGGTTATCCACAGAATCAGGGGATAACGCAGGAAAGAACATGTGAGCAAAAG
GCCAGCAAAAGGCCAGGAACCGTAAAAAGGCCGCGTTGCTGGCGTTTTTCCATAGGCTCCGCCCCCCTGA
CGAGCATCACAAAAATCGACGCTCAAGTCAGAGGTGGCGAAACCCGACAGGACTATAAAGATACCAGGCG
TTTCCCCCTGGAAGCTCCCTCGTGCGCTCTCCTGTTCCGACCCTGCCGCTTACCGGATACCTGTCCGCCT
TTCTCCCTTCGGGAAGCGTGGCGCTTTCTCATAGCTCACGCTGTAGGTATCTCAGTTCGGTGTAGGTCGT
TCGCTCCAAGCTGGGCTGTGTGCACGAACCCCCCGTTCAGCCCGACCGCTGCGCCTTATCCGGTAACTAT
CGTCTTGAGTCCAACCCGGTAAGACACGACTTATCGCCACTGGCAGCAGCCACTGGTAACAGGATTAGCA
GAGCGAGGTATGTAGGCGGTGCTACAGAGTTCTTGAAGTGGTGGCCTAACTACGGCTACACTAGAAGAAC
AGTATTTGGTATCTGCGCTCTGCTGAAGCCAGTTACCTTCGGAAAAAGAGTTGGTAGCTCTTGATCCGGC
AAACAAACCACCGCTGGTAGCGGTGGTTTTTTTGTTTGCAAGCAGCAGATTACGCGCAGAAAAAAAGGAT
CTCAAGAAGATCCTTTGATCTTTTCTACGGGGTCTGACGCTCAGTGGAACGAAAACTCACGTTAAGGGAT
TTTGGTCATGAGATTATCAAAAAGGATCTTCACCTAGATCCTTTTAAATTAAAAATGAAGTTTTAAATCA
ATCTAAAGTATATATGAGTAAACTTGGTCTGACAGCGGCCGCAAATGCTAAACCACTGCAGTGGTTACCA
GTGCTTGATCAGTGAGGCACCGATCTCAGCGATCTGCCTATTTCGTTCGTCCATAGTGGCCTGACTCCCC
GTCGTGTAGATCACTACGATTCGTGAGGGCTTACCATCAGGCCCCAGCGCAGCAATGATGCCGCGAGAGC
CGCGTTCACCGGCCCCCGATTTGTCAGCAATGAACCAGCCAGCAGGGAGGGCCGAGCGAAGAAGTGGTCC
TGCTACTTTGTCCGCCTCCATCCAGTCTATGAGCTGCTGTCGTGATGCTAGAGTAAGAAGTTCGCCAGTG
AGTAGTTTCCGAAGAGTTGTGGCCATTGCTACTGGCATCGTGGTATCACGCTCGTCGTTCGGTATGGCTT
CGTTCAACTCTGGTTCCCAGCGGTCAAGCCGGGTCACATGATCACCCATATTATGAAGAAATGCAGTCAG
CTCCTTAGGGCCTCCGATCGTTGTCAGAAGTAAGTTGGCCGCGGTGTTGTCGCTCATGGTAATGGCAGCA
CTACACAATTCTCTTACCGTCATGCCATCCGTAAGATGCTTTTCCGTGACCGGCGAGTACTCAACCAAGT
CGTTTTGTGAGTAGTGTATACGGCGACCAAGCTGCTCTTGCCCGGCGTCTATACGGGACAACACCGCGCC
ACATAGCAGTACTTTGAAAGTGCTCATCATCGGGAATCGTTCTTCGGGGCGGAAAGACTCAAGGATCTTG
CCGCTATTGAGATCCAGTTCGATATAGCCCACTCTTGCACCCAGTTGATCTTCAGCATCTTTTACTTTCA
CCAGCGTTTCGGGGTGTGCAAAAACAGGCAAGCAAAATGCCGCAAAGAAGGGAATGAGTGCGACACGAAA
ATGTTGGATGCTCATACTCGTCCTTTTTCAATATTATTGAAGCATTTATCAGGGTTACTAGTACGTCTCT
CAAGGATAAGTAAGTAATATTAAGGTACGGGAGGTATTGGACAGGCCGCAATAAAATATCTTTATTTTCA
TTACATCTGTGTGTTGGTTTTTTGTGTGAATCGATAGTACTAACATACGCTCTCCATCAAAACAAAACGA
AACAAAACAAACTAGCAAAATAGGCTGTCCCCAGTGCAAGTGCAGGTGCCAGAACATTTCTCTGGCCTAA
CTGGCCTCAATATTGGCCATTAGCCATATTATTCATTGGTTATATAGCATAAATCAATATTGGCTATTGG
CCATTGCATACGTTGTATCTATATCATAATATGTACATTTATATTGGCTCATGTCCAATATGACCGCCAT
GTTGGCATTGATTATTGACTAGTTATTAATAGTAATCAATTACGGGGTCATTAGTTCATAGCCCATATAT
GGAGTTCCGCGTTACATAACTTACGGTAAATGGCCCGCCTGGCTGACCGCCCAACGACCCCCGCCCATTG
ACGTCAATAATGACGTATGTTCCCATAGTAACGCCAATAGGGACTTTCCATTGACGTCAATGGGTGGAGT
ATTTACGGTAAACTGCCCACTTGGCAGTACATCAAGTGTATCATATGCCAAGTCCGCCCCCTATTGACGT
CAATGACGGTAAATGGCCCGCCTGGCATTATGCCCAGTACATGACCTTACGGGACTTTCCTACTTGGCAG
TACATCTACGTATTAGTCATCGCTATTACCATGGTGATGCGGTTTTGGCAGTACACCAATGGGCGTGGAT
AGCGGTTTGACTCACGGGGATTTCCAAGTCTCCACCCCATTGACGTCAATGGGAGTTTGTTTTGGCACCA
AAATCAACGGGACTTTCCAAAATGTCGTAATAACCCCGCCCCGTTGACGCAAATGGGCGGTAGGCGTGTA
CGGTGGGAGGTCTATATAAGCAGAGCTCGTTTAGTGAACCGTCAGATCACTAGAAGCTTGGCAACAGTAC
CGTGATACAACCACACTCGAGCCATGAACATCAAAGGATCGCCATGGAAAGGGTCCCTCCTGCTGCTGCT
GGTGTCAAACCTGCTCCTGTGCCAGAGCGTGGCCCCCTGGAATTCAGCTTGGCAATCCGGTACTGTTGGT
AAAGCCACCGAAGATGCCAAAAACATTAAGAAGGGCCCAGCGCCATTCTACCCACTCGAAGACGGGACCG
CCGGCGAGCAGCTGCACAAAGCCATGAAGCGCTACGCCCTGGTGCCCGGCACCATCGCCTTTACCGACGC
ACATATCGAGGTGGACATTACCTACGCCGAGTACTTCGAGATGAGCGTTCGGCTGGCAGAAGCTATGAAG
CGCTATGGGCTGAATACAAACCATCGGATCGTGGTGTGCAGCGAGAATAGCTTGCAGTTCTTCATGCCCG
TGTTGGGTGCCCTGTTCATCGGTGTGGCTGTGGCCCCAGCTAACGACATCTACAACGAGCGCGAGCTGCT
GAACAGCATGGGCATCAGCCAGCCCACCGTCGTATTCGTGAGCAAGAAAGGGCTGCAAAAGATCCTCAAC
GTGCAAAAGAAGCTACCGATCATACAAAAGATCATCATCATGGATAGCAAGACCGACTACCAGGGCTTCC
AAAGCATGTACACCTTCGTGACTTCCCATTTGCCACCCGGCTTCAACGAGTACGACTTCGTGCCCGAGAG
CTTCGACCGGGACAAAACCATCGCCCTGATCATGAACAGTAGTGGCAGTACCGGATTGCCCAAGGGCGTA
GCCCTACCGCACCGCACCGCTTGTGTCCGATTCAGTCATGCCCGCGACCCCATCTTCGGCAACCAGATCA
TCCCCGACACCGCTATCCTCAGCGTGGTGCCATTTCACCACGGCTTCGGCATGTTCACCACGCTGGGCTA
CTTGATCTGCGGCTTTCGGGTCGTGCTCATGTACCGCTTCGAGGAGGAGCTATTCTTGCGCAGCTTGCAA
GACTATAAGATTCAATCTGCCCTGCTGGTGCCCACACTATTTAGCTTCTTCGCTAAGAGCACTCTCATCG
ACAAGTACGACCTAAGCAACTTGCACGAGATCGCCAGCGGCGGGGCGCCGCTCAGCAAGGAGGTAGGTGA
GGCCGTGGCCAAACGCTTCCACCTACCAGGCATCCGCCAGGGCTACGGCCTGACAGAAACAACCAGCGCC
ATTCTGATCACCCCCGAAGGGGACGACAAGCCTGGCGCAGTAGGCAAGGTGGTGCCCTTCTTCGAGGCTA
AGGTGGTGGACTTGGACACCGGTAAGACACTGGGTGTGAACCAGCGCGGCGAGCTGTGCGTCCGTGGCCC
CATGATCATGAGCGGCTACGTTAACAACCCCGAGGCTACAAACGCTCTCATCGACAAGGACGGCTGGCTG
CACAGCGGCGACATCGCCTACTGGGACGAGGACGAGCACTTCTTCATCGTGGACCGGCTGAAGAGCCTGA
TCAAATACAAGGGCTACCAGGTAGCCCCAGCCGAACTGGAGAGCATCCTGCTGCAACACCCCAACATCTT
CGACGCCGGGGTCGCCGGCCTGCCCGACGACGATGCCGGCGAGCTGCCCGCCGCAGTCGTCGTGCTGGAA
CACGGTAAAACCATGACCGAGAAGGAGATCGTGGACTATGTGGCCAGCCAGGTTACAACCGCCAAGAAGC
TGCGCGGTGGTGTTGTGTTCGTGGACGAGGTGCCTAAAGGACTGACCGGCAAGTTGGACGCCCGCAAGAT
CCGCGAGATTCTCATTAAGGCCAAGAAGGGCGGCAAGATCGCCGTGATCCCCGGGGGATCGGGTGACGGT
CCGGTCGCCACCTACCCATACGATGTTCCAGATTACGCTGGTCGACGGATCGGTGGTGGTTCTGGAGGCG
GTTCTATGAGAGATCATATGGTTTTGCATGAATATGTTAATGCTGCTGGTATTACTAAAAAGACCAAAGA
TGAACTCTAATAATTCTAGAGTCGGGGCGGCCGGCCGCTTCGAGCAGACATGATAAGATACATTGATGAG
TTTGGACAAACCACAACTAGAATGCAGTGAAAAAAATGCTTTATTTGTGAAATTTGTGATGCTATTGCTT
TATTTGTAACCATTATAAGCTGCAATAAACAAGTTAACAACAACAATTGCATTCATTTTATGTTTCAGGT
TCAGGGGGAGGTGTGGGAGGTTTTTTAAAGCAAGTAAAACCTCTACAAATGTGGTAAAATCGATAAGGAT
CCGTTTGCGTATTGGGCGCTCTTCCGCTGATCTGCGCAGCACCATGGCCTGAAATAACCTCTGAAAGAGG
AACTTGGTTAGCTACCTTCTGAGGCGGAAAGAACCAGCTGTGGAATGTGTGTCAGTTAGGGTGTGGAAAG
TCCCCAGGCTCCCCAGCAGGCAGAAGTATGCAAAGCATGCATCTCAATTAGTCAGCAACCAGGTGTGGAA
AGTCCCCAGGCTCCCCAGCAGGCAGAAGTATGCAAAGCATGCATCTCAATTAGTCAGCAACCATAGTCCC
GCCCCTAACTCCGCCCATCCCGCCCCTAACTCCGCCCAGTTCCGCCCATTCTCCGCCCCATGGCTGACTA
ATTTTTTTTATTTATGCAGAGGCCGAGGCCGCCTCTGCCTCTGAGC
